Addgene plasmid #229605: pAAV-CAG-mGreenLantern-P2A-mCherry
Purpose: Expresses mGreenLantern and mCherry in mammalian cells
Depositing lab: Kiryl Piatkevich. Depositing organization: Westlake University. Publication: Bright and stable monomeric green fluorescent protein derived from StayGold. Zhang H, Lesnov GD, Subach OM, Zhang W, Kuzmicheva TP, Vlaskina AV, Samygina VR, Chen L, Ye X, Nikolaeva AY, Gabdulkhakov A, Papadaki S, Qin W, Borshchevskiy V, Perfilov MM, Gavrikov AS, Drobizhev M, Mishin AS, Piatkevich KD, Subach FV. Nat Methods. 2024 Apr;21(4):657-665. doi: 10.1038/s41592-024-02203-y. Epub 2024 Feb 26. PubMed 38409224.
Backbone
  Vector backbone: pAAV
  Vector type: Mammalian Expression, AAV
Growth in bacteria
  Bacterial resistance: Ampicillin, 100 μg/mL
  Growth temperature: 37°C
  Growth strain: NEB Stable
  Copy number: High Copy
Gene/Insert
  Gene/Insert name: mGreenLantern
  Species: Synthetic
  Cloning method: Ligation Independent Cloning
Terms and licenses: Academic/Nonprofit Terms; Industry Terms: Not Available to Industry
How to cite: pAAV-CAG-mGreenLantern-P2A-mCherry was a gift from Kiryl Piatkevich (Addgene plasmid # 229605 ; http://n2t.net/addgene:229605 ; RRID:Addgene_229605)
