[The description below was written by a language model from this plasmid's Addgene catalogue record and pLannotate feature annotations shown in this document.]
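Description:
pAAV-CAG-mGreenLantern-P2A-mCherry is an adeno-associated virus transfer plasmid that also works as a direct mammalian expression vector. It is built on a pAAV backbone and co-expresses two fluorescent proteins from one transcript. In bacteria it is maintained through a high-copy ColE1/pUC-type origin and selected with ampicillin via the β-lactamase gene and its own promoter. An f1 phage origin and a short lacZα remnant are also present in the backbone. Fragments of AAV2 inverted terminal repeats flank the expression cassette. ITRs are the cis elements needed for replication and packaging of the intervening DNA into recombinant AAV particles when rep, cap and helper functions are supplied in trans. The annotation detects both ITRs only as partial matches.

The cassette is driven by the CAG promoter, annotated here as a CMV immediate-early enhancer, chicken β-actin promoter fragments and a chimeric β-actin/β-globin intron, which together give strong, broad expression in mammalian cells. The first open reading frame is the synthetic green fluorescent protein mGreenLantern. The automated annotation labels it as the related Aequorea-derived protein mClover1.5, presumably the closest database match. It is followed by mCherry, and the unannotated gap between the two coding sequences is consistent with the P2A self-cleaving peptide named in the construct title. P2A causes ribosomal skipping, so the green and red proteins are produced separately from the same transcript in roughly equal amounts. A WPRE downstream enhances transcript stability and expression, and an SV40 polyadenylation signal terminates the message.

The record states only that the plasmid expresses both proteins in mammalian cells. Because mCherry is produced from the same transcript, it could serve as an internal reference for normalising green fluorescence, which fits the associated publication on a monomeric green fluorescent protein derived from StayGold, though the record does not describe this use.
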