Features (pLannotate 1.2.2; 19 found; start..end, strand, type, name):
     31..279     +  enhancer       CMV enhancer (fragment): human cytomegalovirus immediate early enhancer
    281..444     +  promoter       chicken β-actin promoter (fragment): No description available
    453..496     -  promoter       chicken β-actin promoter (fragment): contains a 21-bp deletion relative to the standard chicken β-actin promoter
    568..694     +  intron         hybrid intron (fragment): hybrid between chicken β-actin (CBA) and minute virus of mice (MMV) introns (Gray et al., 2011)
    783..913     +  intron         chimeric intron (fragment): chimera between introns from chicken β-actin and rabbit β-globin
    911..973     +  CDS            HBB (fragment): HBB_LEPEU - Experimental evidence at protein level: Swiss-Prot protein existence level 1. Involved in oxygen transport from the lung to the various peripheral tissues. From Lepus europaeus (European hare).
    989..1705    +  CDS            mClover1.5: mClover1.5 is a fluorescent protein published in 2016, derived from Aequorea victoria. It is reported to be a monomer.
   1799..2509    +  CDS            mCherry: monomeric derivative of DsRed fluorescent protein (Shaner et al., 2004) mammalian codon-optimized
   2513..2537    +  misc_feature   MCS (fragment): pBluescript multiple cloning site
   2537..3125    +  misc_feature   WPRE: woodchuck hepatitis virus posttranscriptional regulatory element
   3168..3289    -  polyA_signal   SV40 poly(A) signal: SV40 polyadenylation signal
   3312..3380    -  CDS            large T antigen (fragment): large T antigen from SV40 (simian virus 40)
   3451..3508    +  repeat_region  AAV2 ITR (fragment): inverted terminal repeat of adeno-associated virus serotype 2 inverted
   3668..4256    -  rep_origin     ori: high-copy-number ColE1/pMB1/pBR322/pUC origin of replication
   4427..5287    -  CDS            AmpR: β-lactamase; bla; confers resistance to ampicillin, carbenicillin, and related antibiotics
   5288..5392    -  promoter       AmpR promoter: bla
   5445..5873    -  rep_origin     f1 ori (sequence partly withheld): f1 bacteriophage origin of replication; arrow indicates direction of (+) strand synthesis
   5878..5947    -  CDS            lacZα (fragment): LacZα fragment of β-galactosidase; lacZ fragment
   5942..6074    -  repeat_region  AAV2 ITR (fragment): inverted terminal repeat of adeno-associated virus serotype 2 inverted
>Addgene plasmid #229605 | pAAV-CAG-mGreenLantern-P2A-mCherry | addgene full sequence | sequence record 478875 | Addgene NGS Result
TATCTACGTAGCCATGCTCTAGGAAGAGTACCATTGACGTCAATAATGACGTATGTTCCCATAGTAACGC
CAATAGGGACTTTCCATTGACGTCAATGGGTGGAGTATTTACGGTAAACTGCCCACTTGGCAGTACATCA
AGTGTATCATATGCCAAGTACGCCCCCTATTGACGTCAATGACGGTAAATGGCCCGCCTGGCATTATGCC
CAGTACATGACCTTATGGGACTTTCCTACTTGGCAGTACATCTACGTATTAGTCATCGCTATTACCATGG
TCGAGGTGAGCCCCACGTTCTGCTTCACTCTCCCCATCTCCCCCCCCTCCCCACCCCCAATTTTGTATTT
ATTTATTTTTTAATTATTTTGTGCAGCGATGGGGGCGGGGGGGGGGGGGGGCGCGCGCCAGGCGGGGGGG
GGGGGGGGGGGGGGGGGGGGGGGGGGGGGGGGGGGGGGGGGGAGGGGGGGGAGATGGGGAGAGTGAAGCA
GAACGTTCCTTTTTTTGCCGAGGGGGGGGGGCGGGCGGGCCCACAAAAAAACAGCCCCGGGCGGGGGGGG
GGGCGCCGCGCGCTGCCTTCGCCCCGTGCCCCGCTCCGCCGCCGCCTCGCGCCGCCCGCCCCGGCTCTGA
CTGACCGCGTTACTCCCACAGGTGAGCGGGCGGGACGGCCCTTCTCCTCCGGGCTGTAATTAGCGCTTGG
TTTAATGACGGCTTGTTTCTTTTCTGTGGCTGCGTGAAAGCCTTGAGGGGCTCCGGGAGGGCCCTTTGTG
CGGGGGGAGCGGCTCGGGGCTGTCCGCGGGGGGACGGCTGCCTTCGGGGGGGACGGGGCAGGGCGGGGTT
CGGCTTCTGGCGTGTGACCGGCGGCTCTAGAGCCTCTGCTAACCATGTTCATGCCTTCTTCTTTTTCCTA
CAGCTCCTGGGCAACGTGCTGGTTATTGTGCTGTCTCATCATTTTGGCAAAGAATTGGATCCGGTACCCT
AAGCCACCATGGTCTCCAAGGGTGAAGAGCTGTTCACTGGCGTGGTGCCTATCTTGGTGGAACTCGACGG
TGATGTGAACGGCCATAAGTTCTCCGTCAGAGGTGAAGGCGAGGGTGACGCTACTAACGGCAAGTTGACA
CTGAAGTTCATCTGCACTACAGGTAAGCTGCCTGTGCCATGGCCAACACTGGTGACAACCTTGGGCTATG
GTGTGGCCTGCTTTGCTAGATATCCAGATCACATGAAGCAGCATGACTTCTTCAAGTCCGCAATGCCTGA
GGGATACGTGCAAGAGCGGACTATCTCTTTCAAAGACGACGGCACCTACAAGACAAGGGCAGAAGTGAAG
TTTGAGGGTGACACTCTCGTGAACAGAATCGTGCTGAAGGGCATCGACTTTAAAGAAGACGGCAACATTC
TTGGCCACAAGCTGGAGTATAACTTCAACAGCCATAAGGTGTACATCACAGCTGACAAGCAGAAGAACGG
CATTAAGGCAAACTTCAAGACCAGGCATAACGTGGAAGACGGTGGAGTGCAGCTGGCTGATCATTACCAG
CAGAACACACCTATCGGAGATGGACCAGTGCTTCTGCCTGATAACCACTATCTGAGCCATCAGAGCAAGT
TGTCCAAAGATCCAAACGAGAAGAGAGACCACATGGTGCTGAAAGAGCGGGTGACTGCTGCTGGTATCAC
ACACGATATGGACGAGTTGTACAAGCGACCGGTTCACGTGGGAAGTGGGGCTACAAACTTCTCACTGCTG
AAACAGGCCGGGGATGTGGAGGAAAACCCAGGACCACACGTGACTAGTATGGTGAGCAAGGGCGAGGAGG
ATAACATGGCCATCATCAAGGAGTTCATGCGCTTCAAGGTGCACATGGAGGGCTCCGTGAACGGCCACGA
GTTCGAGATCGAGGGCGAGGGCGAGGGCCGCCCCTACGAGGGCACCCAGACCGCCAAGCTGAAGGTGACC
AAGGGTGGCCCCCTGCCCTTCGCCTGGGACATCCTGTCCCCTCAGTTCATGTACGGCTCCAAGGCCTACG
TGAAGCACCCCGCCGACATCCCCGACTACTTGAAGCTGTCCTTCCCCGAGGGCTTCAAGTGGGAGCGCGT
GATGAACTTCGAGGACGGCGGCGTGGTGACCGTGACCCAGGACTCCTCCCTGCAGGACGGCGAGTTCATC
TACAAGGTGAAGCTGCGCGGCACCAACTTCCCCTCCGACGGCCCCGTAATGCAGAAGAAGACCATGGGCT
GGGAGGCCTCCTCCGAGCGGATGTACCCCGAGGACGGCGCCCTGAAGGGCGAGATCAAGCAGAGGCTGAA
GCTGAAGGACGGCGGCCACTACGACGCTGAGGTCAAGACCACCTACAAGGCCAAGAAGCCCGTGCAGCTG
CCCGGCGCCTACAACGTCAACATCAAGTTGGACATCACCTCCCACAACGAGGACTACACCATCGTGGAAC
AGTACGAACGCGCCGAGGGCCGCCACTCCACCGGCGGCATGGACGAGCTGTACAAGTAGTAAGAATTCGA
TATCAAGCTTATCGATAATCAACCTCTGGATTACAAAATTTGTGAAAGATTGACTGGTATTCTTAACTAT
GTTGCTCCTTTTACGCTATGTGGATACGCTGCTTTAATGCCTTTGTATCATGCTATTGCTTCCCGTATGG
CTTTCATTTTCTCCTCCTTGTATAAATCCTGGTTGCTGTCTCTTTATGAGGAGTTGTGGCCCGTTGTCAG
GCAACGTGGCGTGGTGTGCACTGTGTTTGCTGACGCAACCCCCACTGGTTGGGGCATTGCCACCACCTGT
CAGCTCCTTTCCGGGACTTTCGCTTTCCCCCTCCCTATTGCCACGGCGGAACTCATCGCCGCCTGCCTTG
CCCGCTGCTGGACAGGGGCTCGGCTGTTGGGCACTGACAATTCCGTGGTGTTGTCGGGGAAATCATCGTC
CTTTCCTTGGCTGCTCGCCTGTGTTGCCACCTGGATTCTGCGCGGGACGTCCTTCTGCTACGTCCCTTCG
GCCCTCAATCCAGCGGACCTTCCTTCCCGCGGCCTGCTGCCGGCTCTGCGGCCTCTTCCGCGTCTTCGCC
TTCGCCCTCAGACGAGTCGGATCTCCCTTTGGGCCGCCTCCCCGCATCGATACCGTCGACCCGGGCGGCC
GCTTCGAGCAGACATGATAAGATACATTGATGAGTTTGGACAAACCACAACTAGAATGCAGTGAAAAAAA
TGCTTTATTTGTGAAATTTGTGATGCTATTGCTTTATTTGTAACCATTATAAGCTGCAATAAACAAGTTA
ACAACAACAATTGCATTCATTTTATGTTTCAGGTTCAGGGGGAGATGTGGGAGGTTTTTTAAAGCAAGTA
AAACCTCTACAAATGTGGTAAAATCGATAAGGATCTTCCTAGAGCATGGCTACGTAGATAAGTAGCATGG
CGGGTTAATCATTAACTACAAGGAACCCCTAGTGATGGAGTTGGCCACTCCCTCTCTGCGCGCTCGCTCG
CTCACTGACTCGCTGCGCTCGGTCGTTCGGCTGCGGCGAGCGGTATCAGCTCACTCAAAGGCGGTAATAC
GGTTATCCACAGAATCAGGGGATAACGCAGGAAAGAACATGTGAGCAAAAGGCCAGCAAAAGGCCAGGAA
CCGTAAAAAGGCCGCGTTGCTGGCGTTTTTCCATAGGCTCCGCCCCCCTGACGAGCATCACAAAAATCGA
CGCTCAAGTCAGAGGTGGCGAAACCCGACAGGACTATAAAGATACCAGGCGTTTCCCCCTGGAAGCTCCC
TCGTGCGCTCTCCTGTTCCGACCCTGCCGCTTACCGGATACCTGTCCGCCTTTCTCCCTTCGGGAAGCGT
GGCGCTTTCTCATAGCTCACGCTGTAGGTATCTCAGTTCGGTGTAGGTCGTTCGCTCCAAGCTGGGCTGT
GTGCACGAACCCCCCGTTCAGCCCGACCGCTGCGCCTTATCCGGTAACTATCGTCTTGAGTCCAACCCGG
TAAGACACGACTTATCGCCACTGGCAGCAGCCACTGGTAACAGGATTAGCAGAGCGAGGTATGTAGGCGG
TGCTACAGAGTTCTTGAAGTGGTGGCCTAACTACGGCTACACTAGAAGAACAGTATTTGGTATCTGCGCT
CTGCTGAAGCCAGTTACCTTCGGAAAAAGAGTTGGTAGCTCTTGATCCGGCAAACAAACCACCGCTGGTA
GCGGTGGTTTTTTTGTTTGCAAGCAGCAGATTACGCGCAGAAAAAAAGGATCTCAAGAAGATCCTTTGAT
CTTTTCTACGGGGTCTGACGCTCAGTGGAACGAAAACTCACGTTAAGGGATTTTGGTCATGAGATTATCA
AAAAGGATCTTCACCTAGATCCTTTTAAATTAAAAATGAAGTTTTAAATCAATCTAAAGTATATATGAGT
AAACTTGGTCTGACAGTTACCAATGCTTAATCAGTGAGGCACCTATCTCAGCGATCTGTCTATTTCGTTC
ATCCATAGTTGCCTGACTCCCCGTCGTGTAGATAACTACGATACGGGAGGGCTTACCATCTGGCCCCAGT
GCTGCAATGATACCGCGAGACCCACGCTCACCGGCTCCAGATTTATCAGCAATAAACCAGCCAGCCGGAA
GGGCCGAGCGCAGAAGTGGTCCTGCAACTTTATCCGCCTCCATCCAGTCTATTAATTGTTGCCGGGAAGC
TAGAGTAAGTAGTTCGCCAGTTAATAGTTTGCGCAACGTTGTTGCCATTGCTACAGGCATCGTGGTGTCA
CGCTCGTCGTTTGGTATGGCTTCATTCAGCTCCGGTTCCCAACGATCAAGGCGAGTTACATGATCCCCCA
TGTTGTGCAAAAAAGCGGTTAGCTCCTTCGGTCCTCCGATCGTTGTCAGAAGTAAGTTGGCCGCAGTGTT
ATCACTCATGGTTATGGCAGCACTGCATAATTCTCTTACTGTCATGCCATCCGTAAGATGCTTTTCTGTG
ACTGGTGAGTACTCAACCAAGTCATTCTGAGAATAGTGTATGCGGCGACCGAGTTGCTCTTGCCCGGCGT
CAATACGGGATAATACCGCGCCACATAGCAGAACTTTAAAAGTGCTCATCATTGGAAAACGTTCTTCGGG
GCGAAAACTCTCAAGGATCTTACCGCTGTTGAGATCCAGTTCGATGTAACCCACTCGTGCACCCAACTGA
TCTTCAGCATCTTTTACTTTCACCAGCGTTTCTGGGTGAGCAAAAACAGGAAGGCAAAATGCCGCAAAAA
AGGGAATAAGGGCGACACGGAAATGTTGAATACTCATACTCTTCCTTTTTCAATATTATTGAAGCATTTA
TCAGGGTTATTGTCTCATGAGCGGATACATATTTGAATGTATTTAGAAAAATAAACAAATAGGGGTTCCG
CGCACATTTCCCCGAAAAGTGCCACCTAAATTGTAAGCGTTAATATTTTGTTAAAATTCGCGTTAAATTT
TTGTTAAATCAGCTCATTTTTTAACCAATAGGCCGAAATCGGCAAAATCCCTTATAAATCAAAAGAATAG
ACCGAGATAGGGT
[37 nt withheld, positions 5544-5580]
AAAGAACGTGGACTCCAACGTCAAAGG
[49 nt withheld, positions 5608-5656]
T
[91 nt withheld, positions 5658-5748]
G
[124 nt withheld, positions 5750-5873]
CCCATTCGCCATTCAGGCTGCGCAACTGTTGGGAAGGGCGATCGGTGCGGGCCTCTTCGCTATTACGCCA
GCTGCGCGCTCGCTCGCTCACTGAGGCCGCCCGGGCAAAGCCCGGGCGTCGGGCGACCTTTGGTCGCCCG
GCCTCAGTGAGCGAGCGAGCGCGCAGAGAGGGAGTGGCCAACTCCATCACTAGGGGTTCCTTGTAGTTAA
TGATTAACCCGCCATGCTACT
